>Addgene plasmid #107364 | pNP1 OR sfGFP | addgene full sequence | sequence record 209404 | Addgene NGS Result
GCTAGTGGTGCTAGCCCCGCGAAATTAATACGACTCACTATAGGGATGAACTTAAGATCGCGCTTTATGG
TTATGAAACAGAGGAGACATAACATGAAAGCGCGAAACAGAACAAGAATAAGTGCAAATGCTTGTTCTAT
CGTCTTGAAACAGAGGAGACAAGACATGAGAACAAGCAACCTGGCGGCAGCGCAAAAGATGAGCAAAGGT
GAAGAACTGTTTACCGGCGTTGTGCCGATTCTGGTGGAACTGGATGGCGATGTGAACGGTCACAAATTCA
GCGTGCGTGGTGAAGGTGAAGGCGATGCCACGATTGGCAAACTGACGCTGAAATTTATCTGCACCACCGG
CAAACTGCCGGTGCCGTGGCCGACGCTGGTGACCACCCTGACCTATGGCGTTCAGTGTTTTAGTCGCTAT
CCGGATCACATGAAACGTCACGATTTCTTTAAATCTGCAATGCCGGAAGGCTATGTGCAGGAACGTACGA
TTAGCTTTAAAGATGATGGCAAATATAAAACGCGCGCCGTTGTGAAATTTGAAGGCGATACCCTGGTGAA
CCGCATTGAACTGAAAGGCACGGATTTTAAAGAAGATGGCAATATCCTGGGCCATAAACTGGAATACAAC
TTTAATAGCCATAATGTTTATATTACGGCGGATAAACAGAAAAATGGCATCAAAGCGAATTTTACCGTTC
GCCATAACGTTGAAGATGGCAGTGTGCAGCTGGCAGATCATTATCAGCAGAATACCCCGATTGGTGATGG
TCCGGTGCTGCTGCCGGATAATCATTATCTGAGCACGCAGACCGTTCTGTCTAAAGATCCGAACGAAAAA
GGCACGCGGGACCACATGGTTCTGCACGAATATGTGAATGCGGCAGGTATTACGTGGAGCCATCCGCAGT
TCGAAAAATAAAGGATCCCGGGAATTCTCGAGTAAGGTTAACCTGCAGGAGGCCTTTAATTAAGGTGGTG
CGGCCGCGCTAGCGGTCCCGGGGGATCGATCCGGCTGCTAACAAAGCCCGAAAGGAAGCTGAGTTGGCTG
CTGCCACCGCTGAGCAATAACTAGCATAACCCCTTGGGGCCTCTAAACGGGTCTTGAGGGGTTTTTTGCT
GAAAGGAGGAACTATATCCGGAAGCTTGGCACTGGCCGACCGGGGTCGAGCACTGACTCGCTGCGCTCGG
TCGTTCGGCTGCGGCGAGCGGTATCAGCTCACTCAAAGGCGGTAATACGGTTATCCACAGAATCAGGGGA
TAACGCAGGAAAGAACATGTGAGCAAAAGGCCAGCAAAAGGCCAGGAACCGTAAAAAGGCCGCGTTGCTG
GCGTTTTTCCATAGGCTCCGCCCCCCTGACGAGCATCACAAAAATCGACGCTCAAGTCAGAGGTGGCGAA
ACCCGACAGGACTATAAAGATACCAGGCGTTTCCCCCTGGAAGCTCCCTCGTGCGCTCTCCTGTTCCGAC
CCTGCCGCTTACCGGATACCTGTCCGCCTTTCTCCCTTCGGGAAGCGTGGCGCTTTCTCATAGCTCACGC
TGTAGGTATCTCAGTTCGGTGTAGGTCGTTCGCTCCAAGCTGGGCTGTGTGCACGAACCCCCCGTTCAGC
CCGACCGCTGCGCCTTATCCGGTAACTATCGTCTTGAGTCCAACCCGCTAAGACACGACTTATCGCCACT
GGCAGCAGCCACTGGTAACAGGATTAGCAGAGCGAGGTATGTAGGCGGTGCTACAGAGTTCTTGAAGTGG
TGGCCTAACTACGGCTACACTAGAAGAACAGTATTTGGTATCTGCGCTCTGCTGAAGCCAGTTACCTTCG
GAAAAAGAGTTGGTAGCTCTTGATCCGGCAAACAAACCACCGCTGGTAGCGGTGGTTTTTTTGTTTGCAA
GCAGCAGATTACGCGCAGAAAAAAAGGATCTCAAGAAGATCCTTTGATCTTTTCTACGGGGTCTGACGCT
CAGTGGAACGAAAACTCACAGATCCGGGATTTTGGTCATGAGATTATCAAAAAGGATCTTCACCTAGATC
CTTTTAAATTAAAAATGAAGTTTTAAATCAATCTAAAGTATATATGAGTAAACTTGGTCTGACAGTTACC
AATGCTTAATCAGTGAGGCACCTATCTCAGCGATCTGTCTATTTCGTTCATCCATAGTTGCCTGACTCCC
CGTCGTGTAGATAACTACGATACGGGAGGGCTTACCATCTGGCCCCAGTGCTGCAATGATACCGCGAGAC
CCACGCTCACCGGCTCCAGATTTATCAGCAATAAACCAGCCAGCCGGAAGGGCCGAGCGCAGAAGTGGTC
CTGCAACTTTATCCGCCTCCATCCAGTCTATTAATTGTTGCCGGGAAGCTAGAGTAAGTAGTTCGCCAGT
TAATAGTTTGCGCAACGTTGTTGCCATTGCTACAGGCATCGTGGTGTCACGCTCGTCGTTTGGTATGGCT
TCATTCAGCTCCGGTTCCCAACGATCAAGGCGAGTTACATGATCCCCCATGTTGTGCAAAAAAGCGGTTA
GCTCCTTCGGTCCTCCGATCGTTGTCAGAAGTAAGTTGGCCGCAGTGTTATCACTCATGGTTATGGCAGC
ACTGCATAATTCTCTTACTGTCATGCCATCCGTAAGATGCTTTTCTGTGACTGGTGAGTACTCAACCAAG
TCATTCTGAGAATAGTGTATGCGGCGACCGAGTTGCTCTTGCCCGGCGTCAATACGGGATAATACCGCGC
CACATAGCAGAACTTTAAAAGTGCTCATCATTGGAAAACGTTCTTCGGGGCGAAAACTCTCAAGGATCTT
ACCGCTGTTGAGATCCAGTTCGATGTAACCCACTCGTGCACCCAACTGATCTTCAGCATCTTTTACTTTC
ACCAGCGTTTCTGGGTGAGCAAAAACAGGAAGGCAAAATGCCGCAAAAAAGGGAATAAGGGCGACACGGA
AATGTTGAATACTCATACTCTTCCTTTTTCAATATTATTGAAGCATTTATCAGGGTTATTGTCTCATGAG
CGGATACATATTTGAATGTATTTAGAAAAATAAACAAATAGGGGTTCCGCGCACATTTCCCCGAAAAGT
Features (pLannotate 1.2.2; 8 found; start..end, strand, type, name):
     26..44      +  promoter       T7 promoter: promoter for bacteriophage T7 RNA polymerase
    199..894     +  CDS            Superfolder GFP: Superfolder GFP is a basic (constitutively fluorescent) green fluorescent protein published in 2005, derived from Aequorea victoria. It is reported to be a very rapidly-maturing weak dimer.
    895..917     +  CDS            Strep-Tag II (fragment): peptide that binds Strep-Tactin®, an engineered form of streptavidin
   1014..1063    +  CDS            SET1 (fragment): solubility-enhancement tag derived from T7 phage gene 10B
   1071..1118    +  terminator     T7 terminator: transcription terminator for bacteriophage T7 RNA polymerase
   1336..1924    -  rep_origin     ori: high-copy-number ColE1/pMB1/pBR322/pUC origin of replication
   2096..2956    -  CDS            AmpR: β-lactamase; bla; confers resistance to ampicillin, carbenicillin, and related antibiotics
   2957..3061    -  promoter       AmpR promoter: bla
