[The description below was written by a language model from this plasmid's Addgene catalogue record and pLannotate feature annotations shown in this document.]
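Description:
pNP1 OR sfGFP is a small (about 3.1 kb) high-copy bacterial expression plasmid built on the pNP1 cloning backbone. It is propagated in E. coli through a ColE1/pUC-type origin of replication and selected with ampicillin via a β-lactamase gene driven by its native bla promoter.

The payload is an 877 bp insert, assembled by Gibson cloning, that combines an RNA-based OR logic gate with a superfolder GFP reporter. Transcription starts at a T7 promoter and ends at a T7 terminator, so expression requires T7 RNA polymerase. Roughly 150 nt lie between the promoter and the start of the sfGFP coding sequence. The feature table leaves this region unannotated, but it is presumably where the OR gate sits, since the record attributes the gate to earlier work on ribocomputing devices, in which structured 5′ leader RNAs control translation in response to trigger RNAs. The sfGFP open reading frame is followed directly by a partial Strep-Tag II match, suggesting a C-terminal affinity tag. A short fragment annotated as a T7 gene 10B-derived solubility tag lies just upstream of the terminator, outside the annotated reporter, and is probably leftover vector sequence rather than a functional fusion.

The stated purpose is to produce green fluorescence when the companion plasmids pNP1 OR input A and pNP1 OR input B are co-expressed. The catalogue wording says "and", although an OR gate would normally respond to either input alone. The construct was deposited as part of a modular synthetic biology education kit, where it serves as a visible fluorescent readout for demonstrating nucleic acid logic.
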