Addgene plasmid #107364: pNP1 OR sfGFP
Purpose: Expresses sfGFP (a GFP) in Ecoli off a T7 promoter when pNP1 OR input A and pNP1 OR input B are co-expressed
Depositing lab: James Collins. Depositing organization: Massachusetts Institute of Technology. Publication: BioBits Explorer: A modular synthetic biology education kit. Huang A, Nguyen PQ, Stark JC, Takahashi MK, Donghia N, Ferrante T, Dy AJ, Hsu KJ, Dubner RS, Pardee K, Jewett MC, Collins JJ. Sci Adv. 2018 Aug 1;4(8):eaat5105. doi: 10.1126/sciadv.aat5105. eCollection 2018 Aug. PubMed 30083608.
Backbone
  Vector backbone: pNP1
  Backbone manufacturer: New England Biolabs (cloning vector)
  Backbone size w/o insert (bp): 2202
  Total vector size (bp): 3079
  Vector type: Bacterial Expression
Growth in bacteria
  Bacterial resistance: Ampicillin, 100 μg/mL
  Growth temperature: 37°C
  Growth strain: DH5alpha
  Copy number: High Copy
Gene/Insert
  Gene/Insert name: OR gate + sfGFP
  Insert size (bp): 877
  Promoter: T7
  Cloning method: Gibson Cloning
  Sequencing primers: 5′ CCCGCGAAATTAATACGACTCACTATAGG; 3′ AGTGCCAAGCTTCCGGATATAGTTC
Resource information
  A portion of this plasmid was derived from a plasmid made by: OR gate - Green, A.A., Kim, J., Ma, D., Silver, P.A., Collins, J.J., and Yin, P. (2017). Complex cellular logic computation using ribocomputing devices. Nature 548, 117–121. sfGFP - Michael Jewett Lab (Addgene 102634)
Terms and licenses: Academic/Nonprofit Terms; Industry Terms: Not Available to Industry
How to cite: pNP1 OR sfGFP was a gift from James Collins (Addgene plasmid # 107364 ; http://n2t.net/addgene:107364 ; RRID:Addgene_107364)
